Addgene plasmid #49306: pGGEV_5'_XcmI-LacZ
Purpose: (Empty Backbone) Golden Gate entry vector at position 5, LacZ, final entry vector for the assembly
Depositing lab: Joachim Wittbrodt. Depositing organization: Universitaet Heidelberg. Publication: Golden GATEway cloning--a combinatorial approach to generate fusion and recombination constructs. Kirchmaier S, Lust K, Wittbrodt J. PLoS One. 2013 Oct 7;8(10):e76117. doi: 10.1371/journal.pone.0076117. PubMed 24116091.
Backbone
  Vector backbone: pBluescript
  Backbone manufacturer: Stratagene
  Vector type: cloning vector
Growth in bacteria
  Bacterial resistance: Ampicillin, 100 μg/mL
  Growth temperature: 37°C
  Growth strain: DH5alpha
  Copy number: High Copy
Gene/Insert
  Gene/Insert name: None
Terms and licenses: Academic/Nonprofit Terms; Industry Terms: Not Available to Industry
How to cite: pGGEV_5'_XcmI-LacZ was a gift from Joachim Wittbrodt (Addgene plasmid # 49306 ; http://n2t.net/addgene:49306 ; RRID:Addgene_49306)
