[The description below was written by a language model from this plasmid's Addgene catalogue record and pLannotate feature annotations shown in this document.]
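Description:
pGGEV_5'_XcmI-LacZ is an empty Golden Gate entry vector built on the pBluescript backbone. It belongs to the Golden GATEway combinatorial cloning system, which is used to generate fusion and recombination constructs. It occupies position 5 of the ordered assembly, and the record describes it as the final entry vector, meaning the variant used when position 5 is the last module to be joined. It is a 4.6 kb high-copy plasmid propagated in E. coli through a ColE1/pUC-type origin. Selection is with ampicillin, conferred by the β-lactamase gene under its own promoter. An f1 origin inherited from pBluescript is also present and would allow single-stranded DNA production.

No gene of interest is recorded. The cloning site instead holds a lacZα stuffer cassette with the lac promoter, lac operator and CAP binding site, flanked by T7 and SP6 promoter sequences. The name indicates that XcmI is used to release this cassette. Replacing it with a user fragment should therefore permit blue/white screening, although the record does not detail the site layout or the Golden Gate overhangs.

The automated annotation also detects a simian CMV IE94 enhancer/promoter fragment, a second SP6 promoter, a rabbit β-globin intron with adjoining β-globin coding remnant, and an SV40 polyadenylation signal in reverse orientation. The catalogue entry does not explain these vertebrate expression elements, so their role cannot be stated from it. Several short hits (lacI fragments, an RSF ori fragment, a hornet peptide match) are probably annotation artefacts or leftover vector sequence. Typical use is to clone a DNA module into position 5 for subsequent one-step assembly with the other entry vectors.
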