Features (pLannotate 1.2.2; 22 found; start..end, strand, type, name):
      1..456     -  rep_origin     f1 ori (sequence partly withheld): f1 bacteriophage origin of replication; arrow indicates direction of (+) strand synthesis
    461..527     -  CDS            lacZα (fragment): LacZα fragment of β-galactosidase; lacZ fragment
    528..936     +  promoter       CMV IE94 promoter (fragment): enhancer/promoter region of simian cytomegalovirus major immediate early transcription unit IE94
    971..989     +  promoter       SP6 promoter: promoter for bacteriophage SP6 RNA polymerase
   1022..1050    -  rep_origin     f1 ori (fragment): f1 bacteriophage origin of replication; arrow indicates direction of (+) strand synthesis
   1054..1211    -  CDS            lacZα (fragment): LacZα fragment of β-galactosidase; lacZ fragment
   1214..1232    +  promoter       T7 promoter: promoter for bacteriophage T7 RNA polymerase
   1296..1358    -  CDS            VESPI_VESMG (fragment): Experimental evidence at protein level: Swiss-Prot protein existence level 1. Shows contractile activity on isolated ileum smooth muscle. From Vespa magnifica (Hornet).
   1370..1388    -  promoter       SP6 promoter: promoter for bacteriophage SP6 RNA polymerase
   1430..1446    -  protein_bind   lac operator: The lac repressor binds to the lac operator to inhibit transcription in E. coli. This inhibition can be relieved by adding lactose or isopropyl-β-D-thiogalactopyranoside (IPTG). lac repressor encoded by lacI
   1454..1484    -  promoter       lac promoter: promoter for the E. coli lac operon
   1499..1520    -  protein_bind   CAP binding site: CAP binding activates transcription in the presence of cAMP. E. coli catabolite activator protein
   1533..1625    -  CDS            lacI (fragment): lac repressor; lacI; The lac repressor binds to the lac operator to inhibit transcription in E. coli. This inhibition can be relieved by adding lactose or isopropyl-β-D-thiogalactopyranoside (IPTG).
   1627..1661    -  rep_origin     RSF ori (fragment): Plasmids containing the RSF 1030 origin of replication can be propagated in E. coli cells that contain additional plasmids with compatible origins.
   1746..2318    +  intron         β-globin intron: intron from rabbit β-globin gene
   2316..2381    +  CDS            HBB (fragment): HBB_LEPEU - Experimental evidence at protein level: Swiss-Prot protein existence level 1. Involved in oxygen transport from the lung to the various peripheral tissues. From Lepus europaeus (European hare).
   2391..2525    -  polyA_signal   SV40 poly(A) signal: SV40 polyadenylation signal
   2592..2611    +  misc_feature   MCS (fragment): pBluescript multiple cloning site
   2612..2665    -  CDS            lacI (fragment): lac repressor; lacI; The lac repressor binds to the lac operator to inhibit transcription in E. coli. This inhibition can be relieved by adding lactose or isopropyl-β-D-thiogalactopyranoside (IPTG).
   2848..3436    -  rep_origin     ori: high-copy-number ColE1/pMB1/pBR322/pUC origin of replication
   3607..4467    -  CDS            AmpR: β-lactamase; bla; confers resistance to ampicillin, carbenicillin, and related antibiotics
   4468..4572    -  promoter       AmpR promoter: bla
>Addgene plasmid #49306 | pGGEV_5'_XcmI-LacZ | depositor full sequence | sequence record 72938 | Full Sequence
AAATTGTAAACGTTAATATTTTGTTAAAATTCGCGTTAAATTTTTGTTAAATCAGCTCATTTTTTAACCA
ATAGGCCGAAATCGGCAAAATCCCTTATAAATCAAAAGAATAGACCGAGATAGGGT
[37 nt withheld, positions 127-163]
AAAGAACGTGGACTCCAACGTCAAAGG
[49 nt withheld, positions 191-239]
T
[91 nt withheld, positions 241-331]
G
[124 nt withheld, positions 333-456]
CCCATTCGCCATTCAGGCTACGCAACTGTTGGGAAGGGCGATCGGTGCGGGCCTCTTCGCTATTACGCCA
GGGCGCCTCCCCCATTGACGTCAATTACGGTAAATGGCCCGCCTGGCTCAATGCCCATTGACGTCAATAG
GACCACCCACCATTGACGTCAATGGGATGGCTCATTGCCCATTCATATCCGTTCTCACGCCCCCTATTGA
CGTCAATGACGGTAAATGGCCCACTTGGCAGTACATCAATATCTATTAATAGTAACTTGGCAAGTACATT
ACTATTGGAAGTACGCCAGGGTACATTGGCAGTACTCCCATTGACGTCAATGGCGGTAAATGGCCCGCGA
TGGCTGCCAAGTACATCCCCATTGACGTCAATGGGGAGGGGCAATGACGCAAATGGGCGTTCCATTGACG
TAAATGGGCGGTAGGCGTGCCTAATGGGAGGTCTATATAAGCAATGCTCGTTTAGGGAACCGCCATTCTG
CCTGGGGACGTCGGAGCAAGCTTGATTTAGGTGACACTATAGAGGTCTCACTGCTGGGATCCAGCGGTGG
CGTGGCGCGCTTAATGCGCCGCTACAGGGCGCGTCCATTCGCCATTCAGGCTGCGCAACTGTTGGGAAGG
GCGATCGGTGCGGGCCTCTTCGCTATTACGCCAGCTGGCGAAAGGGGGATGTGCTGCAAGGCGATTAAGT
TGGGTAACGCCAGGGTTTTCCCAGTCACGACGTTGTAAAACGACGGCCAGTGAATTGTAATACGACTCAC
TATAGGGCGAATTGGGCCCGACGTCGCATGCTCCCGGCCGCCATGGCGGCCGCGGGAATTCGATATCACT
AGTGAATTCGCGGCCGCCTGCAGGTCGACCATATGGGAGAGCTCCCAACGCGTTGGATGCATAGCTTGAG
TATTCTATAGTGTCACCTAAATAGCTTGGCGTAATCATGGTCATAGCTGTTTCCTGTGTGAAATTGTTAT
CCGCTCACAATTCCACACAACATACGAGCCGGAAGCATAAAGTGTAAAGCCTGGGGTGCCTAATGAGTGA
GCTAACTCACATTAATTGCGTTGCGCTCACTGCCCGCTTTCCAGTCGGGAAACCTGTCGTGCCAGCTGCA
TTAATGAATCGGCCAACGCGCGGGGAGAGGCGGTTTGCGTATTGGGCGCTCTTCCGCTTCCTCGCTCACT
GACTCGCTGCGCTCGCCACGCCACCGCTGGTACCTAAGTGAGACCCTCATCCTCCCGGGTAACTAAGTAA
GGATCTCGACCGATCCTGAGAACTTCAGGGTGAGTTTGGGGACCCTTGATTGTTCTTTCTTTTTCGCTAT
TGTAAAATTCATGTTATATGGAGGGGGCAAAGTTTTCAGGGTGTTGTTTAGAATGGGAAGATGTCCCTTG
TATCACCATGGACCCTCATGATAATTTTGTTTCTTTCACTTTCTACTCTGTTGACAACCATTGTCTCCTC
TTATTTTCTTTTCATTTTCTGTAACTTTTTCGTTAAACTTTAGCTTGCATTTGTAACGAATTTTTAAATT
CACTTTTGTTTATTTGTCAGATTGTAAGTACTTTCTCTAATCACTTTTTTTTCAAGGCAATCAGGGTATA
TTATATTGTACTTCAGCACAGTTTTAGAGAACAATTGTTATAATTAAATGATAAGGTAGAATATTTCTGC
ATATAAATTCTGGCTGGCGTGGAAATATTCTTATTGGTAGAAACAACTACACCCTGGTCATCATCCTGCC
TTTCTCTTTATGGTTACAATGATATACACTGTTTGAGATGAGGATAAAATACTCTGAGTCCAAACCGGGC
CCCTCTGCTAACCATGTTCATGCCTTCTTCTCTTTCCTACAGCTCCTGGGCAACGTGCTGGTTGTTGTGC
TGTCTCATCATTTTGGCAAAGAATTAATTCCTCGACGGATCGTAGATCCAGACATGATAAGATACATTGA
TGAGTTTGGACAAACCACAACTAGAATGCAGTGAAAAAAATGCTTTATTTGTGAAATTTGTGATGCTATT
GCTTTATTTGTAACCATTATAAGCTGCAATAAACAAGTTAACAACAACAATTGCATTCATTTTATGTTTC
AGGTTCAGGGGGAGGTGTGGGAGGTTTTTTAATTCGCGGCCGCTCTAGAACTAGTCTGCATTAATGAATC
GGCCAACGCGCGGGGAGAGGCGGTTTGCGTATTGGGCGCTCTTCCGCTTCCTCGCTCACTGACTCGCTGC
GCTCGGTCGTTCGGCTGCGGCGAGCGGTATCAGCTCACTCAAAGGCGGTAATACGGTTATCCACAGAATC
AGGGGATAACGCAGGAAAGAACATGTGAGCAAAAGGCCAGCAAAAGGCCAGGAACCGTAAAAAGGCCGCG
TTGCTGGCGTTTTTCCATAGGCTCGGCCCCCCTGACGAGCATCACAAAAATCGACGCTCAAGTCAGAGGT
GGCGAAACCCGACAGGACTATAAAGATACCAGGCGTTCCCCCCTGGAAGCTCCCTCGTGCGCTCTCCTGT
TCCGACCCTGCCGCTTACCGGATACCTGTCCGCCTTTCTCCCTTCGGGAAGCGTGGCGCTTTCTCAATGC
TCACGCTGTAGGTATCTCAGTTCGGTGTAGGTCGTTCGCTCCAAGCTGGGCTGTGTGCACGAACCCCCCG
TTCAGCCCGACCGCTGCGCCTTATCCGGTAACTATCGTCTTGAGTCCAACCCGGTAAGACACGACTTATC
GCCACTGGCAGCAGCCACTGGTAACAGGATTAGCAGAGCGAGGTATGTAGGCGGTGCTACAGAGTTCTTG
AAGTGGTGGCCTAACTACGGCTACACTAGAAGGACAGTATTTGGTATCTGCGCTCTGCTGAAGCCAGTTA
CCTTCGGAAAAAGAGTTGGTAGCTCTTGATCCGGCAAACAAACCACCGCTGGTAGCGGTGGTTTTTTTGT
TTGCAAGCAGCAGATTACGCGCAGAAAAAAAGGATCTCAAGAAGATCCTTTGATCTTTTCTACGGGGTCT
GACGCTCAGTGGAACGAAAACTCACGTTAAGGGATTTTGGTCATGAGATTATCAAAAAGGATCTTCACCT
AGATCCTTTTAAATTAAAAATGAAGTTTTAAATCAATCTAAAGTATATATGAGTAAACTTGGTCTGACAG
TTACCAATGCTTAATCAGTGAGGCACCTATCTCAGCGATCTGTCTATTTCGTTCATCCATAGTTGCCTGA
CTGCCCGTCGTGTAGATAACTACGATACGGGAGGGCTTACCATCTGGCCCCAGTGCTGCAATGATACCGC
GGGACCCACGCTCACCGGCTCCAGATTTATCAGCAATAAACCAGCCAGCCGGAAGGGCCGAGCGCAGAAG
TGGTCCTGCAACTTTATCCGCCTCCATCCAGTCTATTAATTGTTGCCGGGAAGCTAGAGTAAGTAGTTCG
CCAGTTAATAGTTTGCGCAACGTTGTTGCCATTGCTACAGGCATCGTGGTGTCACGCTCGTCGTTTGGTA
TGGCTTCATTCAGCTCCGGTTCCCAACGATCAAGGCGAGTTACATGATCCCCCATGTTGTGAAAAAAAGC
GGTTAGCTCCTTCGGTCCTCCGATCGTTGTCAGAAGTAAGTTGGCCGCAGTGTTATCACTCATGCTTATG
GCAGCACTGCATAATTCTCTTACTGTCATGCCATCCGTAAGATGCTTTTCTGTGACTGGTGAGTACTCAA
CCAAGTCATTCTGAGAATAGTGTATGCGGCGACCGAGTTGCTCTTGCCCGGCGTCAATACGGGATAATAC
CGCGCCACATAGCAGAACTTTAAAAGTGCTCATCATTGGAAAACGTTCTTCGGGGCGAAAACTCTCAAGG
ATCTTACCGCTGTTGAGATCCAGTTCGATGTAACCCACTCGTGCACCCAACTGATCTTCAGCATCTTTTA
CTTTCACCAGCGTTTCTGGGTGAGCAAAAACAGGAAGGCAAAATGCCGCAAAAAAGGGAATAAGGGCGAC
ACGGAAATGTTGAATACTCATACTCTTCCTTTTTCAATATTATTGAAGCATTTATCAGGGTTATTGTCTC
ATGAGCGGATACATATTTGAATGTATTTAGAAAAATAAACAAATAGGGGTTCCGCGCACATTTCCCCGAA
AAGTGCCACCTG
