>Addgene plasmid #49306 | pGGEV_5'_XcmI-LacZ | addgene partial sequence | sequence record 75913 | CMV-F 5'-CGCAAATGGGCGGTAGGCGTG-3'
GCATGCTCGTTTAGGGAACCGCCATTCTGCCTGGGGACGTCGGAGCAAGCTTGATTTAGGTGACACTATA
GAGGTCTCACTGCTGGGATCCAGCGGTGGCGTGGCGCGCTTAATGCGCCGCTACAGGGCGCGTCCATTCG
CCATTCAGGCTGCGCAACTGTTGGGAAGGGCGATCGGTGCGGGCCTCTTCGCTATTACGCCAGCTGGCGA
AAGGGGGATGTGCTGCAAGGCGATTAAGTTGGGTAACGCCAGGGTTTTCCCAGTCACGACGTTGTAAAAC
GACGGCCAGTGAATTGTAATACGACTCACTATAGGGCGAATTGGGCCCGACGTCGCATGCTCCCGGCCGC
CATGGCGGCCGCGGGAATTCGATATCACTAGTGAATTCGCGGCCGCCTGCAGGTCGACCATATGGGAGAG
CTCCCAACGCGTTGGATGCATAGCTTGAGTATTCTATAGTGTCACCTAAATAGCTTGGCGTAATCATGGT
CATAGCTGTTTCCTGTGTGAAATTGTTATCCGCTCACAATTCCACACAACATACGAGCCGGAAGCATAAA
GTGTAAAGCCTGGGGTGCCTAATGAGTGAGCTAACTCACATTAATTGCGTTGCGCTCACTGCCCGCTTTC
CAGTCGGGAAACCTGTCGTGCCAGCTGCATTAATGAATCGGCCAACGCGCGGGGAGAGGCGGTTTGCGTA
TTGGGCGCTCTTCCGCTTCCTCGCTCACTGACTCGCTGCGCTCGCCACGCCACCGCTGGTACCTAAGTGA
GACCCTCATCCTCCCGGGTAACTAAGTAAGGATCTCGACCGATCCTGAGAACTTCAGGGTGAGTTTGGGG
ACCCTTGATTGTTCTTTCTTTTTCGCTATTGTAAAATTCATGTTATATGGAGGGGGCAAAGTTTTC
